Addgene plasmid #173557: pICSL86977OD:PITG_20922
Purpose: This is a binary plasmid that can be transferred into Agrobacterium and used to transiently express the protein encoded by the insert in plants by agro-infiltration.
Depositing lab: Sophien Kamoun. Depositing organization: Sainsbury Laboratory, Norwich. Publication: Plant pathogens convergently evolved to counteract redundant nodes of an NLR immune receptor network. Derevnina L, Contreras MP, Adachi H, Upson J, Vergara Cruces A, Xie R, Sklenar J, Menke FLH, Mugford ST, MacLean D, Ma W, Hogenhout SA, Goverse A, Maqbool A, Wu CH, Kamoun S. PLoS Biol. 2021 Aug 23;19(8):e3001136. doi: 10.1371/journal.pbio.3001136. PubMed 34424903.
Backbone
  Vector backbone: pICSL86977OD
  Backbone manufacturer: Youles SynBio plasmids
  Backbone size w/o insert (bp): 8678
  Vector type: Plant Expression
  Selectable markers: Basta
Growth in bacteria
  Bacterial resistance: Kanamycin, 50 μg/mL
  Growth temperature: 37°C
  Growth strain: DH5alpha
  Copy number: High Copy
Gene/Insert
  Gene/Insert name: PITG_20922_T30-4
  Species: Phytophthora infestans
  Promoter: 35S
  Cloning method: Restriction Enzyme; 5′ cloning site unknown (unknown if destroyed); 3′ cloning site unknown (unknown if destroyed)
Terms and licenses: Academic/Nonprofit Terms; Industry Terms: Not Available to Industry
How to cite: pICSL86977OD:PITG_20922 was a gift from Sophien Kamoun (Addgene plasmid # 173557 ; http://n2t.net/addgene:173557 ; RRID:Addgene_173557)
