[The description below was written by a language model from this plasmid's Addgene catalogue record and pLannotate feature annotations shown in this document.]
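Description:
pICSL86977OD:PITG_20922 is a plant binary expression plasmid built on the pICSL86977OD backbone, designed to be moved into Agrobacterium and used for transient expression of its insert in plant tissue by agro-infiltration. The backbone carries two replication systems: a high-copy ColE1/pUC-type origin for propagation in E. coli, and the pVS1 oriV with its RepA replication protein and StaA stability protein, which support stable maintenance in Agrobacterium. Bacterial selection is by kanamycin, through an aphA-3 aminoglycoside phosphotransferase gene that the annotation places downstream of a bla (AmpR) promoter.

Between the nopaline-type left and right T-DNA border repeats lie two plant cassettes. The expression cassette uses the CaMV 35S promoter followed by the TMV Ω leader, a translational enhancer, and ends with the octopine synthase terminator. The insert, PITG_20922 from Phytophthora infestans strain T30-4, is not annotated in the feature table but presumably occupies the unannotated interval between the Ω leader and the OCS terminator. The record does not describe the protein's function or mention any tags. A short hit to an HTLV-1 LTR fragment within that interval is most likely a chance match, and the CaMV protein fragment annotated upstream of the 35S promoter probably reflects viral sequence flanking the promoter rather than an intended coding region. The second cassette is a NOS promoter–bar–NOS terminator unit encoding phosphinothricin acetyltransferase, which gives Basta (glufosinate) resistance for selecting stably transformed plants if required. The associated publication concerns how plant pathogens counteract an NLR immune receptor network, which is consistent with in planta expression assays of this pathogen gene.
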