Features (pLannotate 1.2.2; 17 found; start..end, strand, type, name):
    176..805     -  CDS            pVS1 StaA: stability protein from the Pseudomonas plasmid pVS1 (Heeb et al., 2000)
   1114..1138    -  misc_feature   RB T-DNA repeat: right border repeat from nopaline C58 T-DNA
   1205..1912    -  terminator     OCS terminator: octopine synthase terminator
   2228..2248    -  LTR            5' LTR (truncated) (fragment): truncated 5' long terminal repeat (LTR) from human T-cell leukemia virus (HTLV) type 1
   3209..3262    -  misc_feature   TMV Ω: translational enhancer from the tobacco mosaic virus 5'-leader sequence (Gallie et al., 1988)
   3291..3636    -  promoter       CaMV 35S promoter: strong constitutive promoter from cauliflower mosaic virus
   3293..3339    -  promoter       minimal CaMV 35S promoter: minimal 35S promoter from cauliflower mosaic virus
   3820..4626    -  CDS            IBMP_CAMVB (fragment): Experimental evidence at protein level: Swiss-Prot protein existence level 1. Enhances the ribosomal termination-reinitiation event leading to the translation of major open reading frames on the polycistronic viral RNAs. From Cauliflower mosaic virus (strain Bari 1) (CaMV).
   4669..4921    -  terminator     NOS terminator: nopaline synthase terminator and poly(A) signal
   4952..5500    -  CDS            bar: PAT_STRHY - Experimental evidence at protein level: Swiss-Prot protein existence level 1. Inactivates phosphinothricin (PPT) by transfer of an acetyl group from acetyl CoA. Can also acetylate demethylphosphinothricin but not PTT or glutamate. This enzyme is an effector of phosphinothricin tripeptide (PTT or bialaphos) resistance. From Streptomyces hygroscopicus. Introduced by genetic manipulation and expressed in glufosinate-tolerant maize by Dekalb Genetics.
   5521..5703    -  promoter       NOS promoter: nopaline synthase promoter NOS promoter
   5898..5922    -  misc_feature   LB T-DNA repeat: left border repeat from nopaline C58 T-DNA
   6058..6646    -  rep_origin     ori: high-copy-number ColE1/pMB1/pBR322/pUC origin of replication
   6817..7611    -  CDS            KanR: aminoglycoside phosphotransferase; aphA-3; confers resistance to kanamycin
   7612..7716    -  promoter       AmpR promoter: bla
   7778..7972    -  rep_origin     pVS1 oriV: origin of replication for the Pseudomonas plasmid pVS1 (Heeb et al., 2000)
   8038..9111    -  CDS            pVS1 RepA: replication protein from the Pseudomonas plasmid pVS1 (Heeb et al., 2000)
>Addgene plasmid #173557 | pICSL86977OD:PITG_20922 | addgene full sequence | sequence record 342791 | Addgene NGS Result
ACCGCGTACATCTTCAGCTTGGTGTGATCCTCCGCCGGCAACTGAAAGTTGACCCGCTTCATGGCTGGCG
TGTCTGCCAGGCTGGCCAACGTTGCAGCCTTGCTGCTGCGTGCGCTCGGACGGCCGGCACTTAGCGTGTT
TGTGCTTTTGCTCATTTTCTCTTTACCTCATTAACTCAAATGAGTTTTGATTTAATTTCAGCGGCCAGCG
CCTGGACCTCGCGGGCAGCGTCGCCCTCGGGTTCTGATTCAAGAACGGTTGTGCCGGCGGCGGCAGTGCC
TGGGTAGCTCACGCGCTGCGTGATACGGGACTCAAGAATGGGCAGCTCGTACCCGGCCAGCGCCTCGGCA
ACCTCACCGCCGATGCGCGTGCCTTTGATCGCCCGCGACACGACAAAGGCCGCTTGTAGCCTTCCATCCG
TGACCTCAATGCGCTGCTTAACCAGCTCCACCAGGTCGGCGGTGGCCCATATGTCGTAAGGGCTTGGCTG
CACCGGAATCAGCACGAAGTCGGCTGCCTTGATCGCGGACACAGCCAAGTCCGCCGCCTGGGGCGCTCCG
TCGATCACTACGAAGTCGCGCCGGCCGATGGCCTTCACGTCGCGGTCAATCGTCGGGCGGTCGATGCCGA
CAACGGTTAGCGGTTGATCTTCCCGCACGGCCGCCCAATCGCGGGCACTGCCCTGGGGATCGGAATCGAC
TAACAGAACATCGGCCCCGGCGAGTTGCAGGGCGCGGGCTAGATGGGTTGCGATGGTCGTCTTGCCTGAC
CCGCCTTTCTGGTTAAGTACAGCGATAACCTTCATGCGTTCCCCTTGCGTATTTGTTTATTTACTCATCG
CATCATATACGCAGCGACCGCATGACGCAAGCTGTTTTACTCAAATACACATCACCTTTTTAGACGGCGG
CGCTCGGTTTCTTCAGCGGCCAAGCTGGCCGGCCAGGCCGCCAGCTTGGCATCAGACAAACCGGCCAGGA
TTTCATGCAGCCGCACGGCTGACTCCCGAGGGGAACCCTGTGGTTGGCATGCACATACAAATGGACGAAC
GGATAAACCTTTTCACGCCCTTTTAAATATCCGATTATTCTAATAAACGCTCTTTTCTCTTAGGTTTACC
CGCCAATATATCCTGTCAAACACTGATAGTTTAAACGGATCACTTCGTGTCCCTCGGTCACATGTGCATC
CTCTAGTAGCGGTCCTGCTGAGCCTCGACATGTTGTCGCAAAATTCGCCCTGGACCCGCCCAACGATTTG
TCGTCACTGTCAAGGTTTGACCTGCACTTCATTTGGGGCCCACATACACCAAAAAAATGCTGCATAATTC
TCGGGGCAGCAAGTCGGTTACCCGGCCGCCGTGCTGGACCGGGTTGAATGGTGCCCGTAACTTTCGGTAG
AGCGGACGGCCAATACTCAACTTCAAGGAATCTCACCCATGCGCGCCGGCGGGGAACCGGAGTTCCCTTC
AGTGAGCGTTATTAGTTCGCCGCTCGGTGTGTCGTAGATACTAGCCCCTGGGGCACTTTTGAAATTTGAA
TAAGATTTATGTAATCAGTCTTTTAGGTTTGACCGGTTCTGCCGCTTTTTTTAAAATTGGATTTGTAATA
ATAAAACGCAATTGTTTGTTATTGTGGCGCTCTATCATAGATGTCGCTATAAACCTATTCAGCACAATAT
ATTGTTTTCATTTTAATATTGTACATATAAGTAGTAGGGTACAATCAGTAAATTGAACGGAGAATATTAT
TCATAAAAATACGATAGTAACGGGTGATATATTCATTAGAATGAACCGAAACCGGCGGTAAGGATCTGAG
CTACACATGCTCAGGTTTTTTACAACGTGCACAACAGAATTGAAAGCAAATATCATGCGATCATAGGCTT
CTCGCATATCTCATTAAAGCAGGACAAGCTCACTGCCTAGTAGCGTAAAAGAATGTATAAAAAGACCTGT
ACACATCCCAGTACTTTGGGTCAGCGTACCTCAACTCCTTCACATTCCACCTCTTCTCCTGGATCCACTG
TTTGAACTGAAGATTCTGCAATGATGTGATTGTCTGAGCTGTGTTAAGGTCAGGGTTCTTTTTAGCCACA
GCGCAAAGAGCCCTTGCCAAGTCAAGGTTGTTGTCAAAGTGCTTTGAAAGCTCAGCGATGATAGCGTACT
CGTCCTGGTTCATTTTCTTCCTCTGAAGCTTGTTGAAGTAAGACACCCAGATTCCGAAAGCAGGGTCAGA
CAAAGCGTTGTCACCCTTACCAGACAACCTCAACAACTTGAAAGCTTCATGTGCTGGCATTCCGTCCCTC
AACCAAAGTGCTGATGCCACCTGAGCAGCAGTAGCCTTCAAGTTTCCAGTGATAGAAGAATGTGTCACCA
TTTTCTTAAGTGTCTCATCATCGTAATATTTAGTCATCACAGATGACATCACGTTGTCAGCCTCCTCTTT
GTGCATAGATTTCACATATGTGAACCAAGTAACCAAGATTGGATTTTCGAAGAAATTAATACCGTCCTTG
TCAAGAGACAAGTGAGTGAACACGTCCTCTGCAGTCTTTTTCTGTGACAACCAGTTTCCCTTGATAAGCC
TCACCATAGGTCCCAATGTGAACTTCAATGTGTCGTCGTTCTTTCCAGCGAAAAACATTTTCAAGATCTC
TGCGTCTGAAAACCTAATCTCAAGTTTCCTGTAAAGCACCTCAGTTGGGTTCTCAGAGATCTTTTTCACG
TAAAGGAACCAAGACACCAAACCTGGTGACTTCAAAGTATCAATAGATTGGTCGATGTCCAACCTAAGCA
TTTTGAACACATCATCAGATGTCTTTCCCTTTTCCTTCCAAATCTTGAACTGTGTAGATTCAAGCTTCAC
AGCCATTGACACAAGGTCAGAGTCAGACTTTGCCCTCACCAACATCTTTGGCAACTCCTCCTCACCGTGC
CTCTTTGCCAACTTCAAAACCAAGAATTCGTATGGGTCCAATGTATGATGTTTAGTAGCGTAAGAAATGA
ATGTTTGAAGAGCTGGGTGCTTAAGAAGTCCAAGCTCCTTGTCAGCAGGCACCAATGAGATCTTAAGCAC
GTCGTCCTCTGCCTTTCCTGTAGTCAACCACTTCTTGATCTGAGCGAACTCAAGTCCAGAAGCGATGTCC
CTAGTAGAAGCTGTAGTACCAGCTGCCATCAACCTCTTGTGCAAAGCCATTGTATCGATAATTGTAAATG
TAATTGTAATGTTGTTTGTTGTTTGTTGTTGTTGGTAATTGTTGTAAAAATGAGCTCTTATACTCGAGCG
TGTCCTCTCCAAATGAAATGAACTTCCTTATATAGAGGAAGGGTCTTGCGAAGGATAGTGGGATTGTGCG
TCATCCCTTACGTCAGTGGAGATGTCACATCAATCCACTTGCTTTGTAGACGTGGTTGGAACCTCTTCTT
TTTCCACGATGCTCCTCGTGGGTGGGGGTCCATCTTTGGGACCACTGTCGGCAGAGAGATCTTGAATGAT
AGCCTTTCCTTTATCGCAATGATGGCATTTGTAGGAGCCACCTTCCTTTTCTACTGTCCTTTCGATGAAG
TGACAGATAGCTGGGCAATGGAATCCGAGGAGGTTTCCCGAAATTATCCTTTGTTGAAAAGTCTCAATAG
CCCTTTGATCTTCTGAGACTGTATCTTTGACATTTTTGGAGTAGACCAGAGTGTCGTGCTCCACCATGTT
GACGAAGATTTTCTTCTTGTCATTGAGTCGTAAAAGACTCTGTATGAACTGTTCGCCAGTCTTGACGGCG
AGTTCTGTTAGATCCTCGATTTGAATCTTAGACTCCATGCATGGCCTTAGATTCAGTAGGAACTACCTTT
TTAGAGACTCCAATCTCTATTACTTGCCTTGGTTTATGAAGCAAGCCTTGAATCGTCCATACTGGAATAG
TACTTCTGATCTTGAGAAATATGTCTTTCTCTGTGTTCTTGATGCAATTAGTCCTGAATCTTTTGACTGC
ATCTTTAACCTTCTTGGGAAGGTATTTGATCTCCTGGAGATTGTTACTCGGGTAGATCGTCTTGATGAGA
CTTGCTGCGTAGGCCTCTCTAACCATCTGTGGGTCAGCATTCTTTCTGAAATTGAAGAGGCTAACCTTCT
CATTATCAGTGGTGAACATAGTGTCGTCACCTTCACCTTCGAACTTCCTTCCTAGATCGTAAAGATAGAG
GAAATCGTCCATTGTAATCTCCGGGGCAAAGGAGATCTCTTTTGGGGCTGGATCACTGCTGGGCCTTTTG
GTTCCTAGCGTGAGCCAGTGGGCTTTTTGCTTTGGTGGGCTTGTTAGGGCCTTAGCAAAGCTCTTGGGCT
TGAGTTGAGCTTCTCCTTTGGGGATGAAGTTCAACCTGTCTGTTTGCTGACTTGTTGTGTACGCGTCAGC
TGCTGCTCTTGCCTCTGTAATAGTGGCAAATTTCTTGTGTGCAACTCCGGGAACGCCGTTTGTTGCCGCC
TTTGTACAACCCCAGTCATCGTATATACCGGCATGTGGACCGTTATACACAACGTAGTAGTTGATATGAG
GGTGTTGAATACCCGATTCTGCTCTGAGAGGAGCAACTGTGCTGTTAAGCTCAGATTTTTGTGGGATTGG
AATTCCTCCAAGCTTGAATTCTTGCAGCGCTCCAATTCAGCAAGCGTCGATCTAGTAACATAGATGACAC
CGCGCGCGATAATTTATCCTAGTTTGCGCGCTATATTTTGTTTTCTATCGCGTATTAAATGTATAATTGC
GGGACTCTAATCATAAAAACCCATCTCATAAATAACGTCATGCATTACATGTTAATTATTACATGCTTAA
CGTAATTCAACAGAAATTATATGATAATCATCGCAAGACCGGCAACAGGATTCAATCTTAAGAAACTTTA
TTGCCAAATGTTTGAACGATCTGCTTGACTCTAGATCCAGAGTCCCGCTCAAATCTCAGTCACAGGAAGA
ACAGGTCTAGGAGGAACAGGAAGAGAGAAATCAAGCTGCCAGAATCCCACATCATGCCAATTTCCATGTT
TGAAACCAGCAGCTCTAAGCATTCCCCTAGGAGCATAACCAAGAGCCTCATGCATCCTCACAGAAGGATC
ATTAGGAAGTCCAATCACAGCAACCACAGACTTGAAACCCTGAGCCTCCAAAGACTTCAAAAGATGAGTG
TAAAGAGTAGATCCAAGACCAGTTCTTTGATGCCTAGGAGACACGTAAACAGTAGACTCAGCAGTCCAAT
CGTAAGCATTCCTAGCCTTCCAAGGACCAGCATAAGCAATACCAGCCACTTCACCATCCACTTCAGCAAC
AAGCCAAGGATACCTCTCTCTAAGCCTCACAAGATCATCAGTCCACTCTTGTGGTTCTTGAGGCTCAGTC
CTGAAATTCACAGTAGAAGTCTCAATGTAATGATTCACAATAGTGCACACAGCAGGCATATCAGCCTCAG
TAGCCCTTCTAATATCAGCAGGCCTTCTTTCAGGAGACATGCGAAACGATCCAGATCCGGTGCAGATTAT
TTGGATTGAGAGTGAATATGAGACTCTAATTGGATACCGAGGGGAATTTATGGAACGTCAGTGGAGCATT
TTGACAAGAAATATTTGCTAGCTGATAGTGACCTTAGGCGACTTTTGAACGCGCAATAATGGTTTCTGAC
GTATGTGCTTAGCTCATTAAACTCCAGAAACCCGCGGCTGAGTGGCTCCTTCAACGTTGCGGTTCTGTCA
GTTCCAAACGTAAAACGGCTTGTCCCGCGTCATCGGCGGGGGTCATAACGTGACTCCCTTAATTCTCCGC
TCCGGATCCGAATTCGGCACAGAGTGTTCAACCCCAGTACATTAAAAACGTCCGCAATGTGTTATTAAGT
TGTCTAAGCGTCAATTTGTTTACACCACAATATATCCTGCCACCAGCCAGCCAACAGCTCCCCGACCGGC
AGCTCGGCACAAAATCACCACTCGATACAGGCAGCCCATCAACCATGACTACTGTCCGGTCCAACAGATC
CGAGCAGGAACCGTAAAAAGGCCGCGTTGCTGGCGTTTTTCCATAGGCTCCGCCCCCCTGACGAGCATCA
CAAAAATCGACGCTCAAGTCAGAGGTGGCGAAACCCGACAGGACTATAAAGATACCAGGCGTTTCCCCCT
GGAAGCTCCCTCGTGCGCTCTCCTGTTCCGACCCTGCCGCTTACCGGATACCTGTCCGCCTTTCTCCCTT
CGGGAAGCGTGGCGCTTTCTCATAGCTCACGCTGTAGGTATCTCAGTTCGGTGTAGGTCGTTCGCTCCAA
GCTGGGCTGTGTGCACGAACCCCCCGTTCAGCCCGACCGCTGCGCCTTATCCGGTAACTATCGTCTTGAG
TCCAACCCGGTAAGACACGACTTATCGCCACTGGCAGCAGCCACTGGTAACAGGATTAGCAGAGCGAGGT
ATGTAGGCGGTGCTACAGAGTTCTTGAAGTGGTGGCCTAACTACGGCTACACTAGAAGAACAGTATTTGG
TATCTGCGCTCTGCTGAAGCCAGTTACCTTCGGAAAAAGAGTTGGTAGCTCTTGATCCGGCAAACAAACC
ACCGCTGGTAGCGGTGGTTTTTTTGTTTGCAAGCAGCAGATTACGCGCAGAAAAAAAGGATCTCAAGAAG
ATCCTTTGATCTTTTCTACGGGGTCTGACGCTCAGTGGAACGAAAACTCACGTTAAGGGATTTTGGTCAT
GAGATTATCAAAAAGGATCTTCACCTAGATCCTTTTAAATTAAAAATGAAGTTTTAAATCAATCTAAAGT
ATATATGAGTAAACTTGGTCTGACAGCTAAAACAATTCATCCAGTAAAATATAATATTTTATTTTCTCCC
AATCAGGCTTGATCCCCAGTAAGTCAAAAAATAGCTCGACATACTGTTCTTCCCCGATATCCTCCCTGAG
CGACCGGACGCAGAAGGCAATGTCATACCACTTGTCCGCCCTGCCGCTTCTCCCAAGATCAATAAAGCCA
CTTACTTTGCCATCTTTCACAAAGATGTTGCTGTCTCCCAGGTCGCCGTGGGAAAAGACAAGTTCCTCTT
CGGGCTTTTCCGTCTTTAAAAAATCATACAGCTCGCGCGGATCTTTAAATGGAGTGTCCTCTTCCCAGTT
TTCGCAATCCACATCGGCCAGATCGTTATTCAGTAAGTAATCCAATTCGGCTAAGCGGCTGTCTAAGCTA
TTCGTATAGGGACAATCCGATATGTCGATGGAGTGAAAGAGCCTGATGCACTCCGCATACAGCTCGATAA
TCTTTTCAGGGCTTTGTTCATCTTCATACTCTTCCGAGCAAAGGACGCCATCGGCCTCACTCATGAGCAG
ATTGCTCCAGCCATCATGCCGTTCAAAGTGCAGGACCTTTGGAACAGGCAGCTTTCCTTCCAGCCATAGC
ATCATGTCCTTTTCCCGTTCCACATCATAGGTGGTCCCTTTATACCGGCTGTCCGTCATTTTTAAATATA
GGTTTTCATTTTCTCCCACCAGCTTATATACCTTAGCAGGAGACATTCCTTCCGTATCTTTTACGCAGCG
GTATTTTTCGATCAGTTTTTTCAATTCCGGTGATATTCTCATTTTAGCCATACTCTTCCTTTTTCAATAT
TATTGAAGCATTTATCAGGGTTATTGTCTCATGAGCGGATACATATTTGAATGTATTTAGAAAAATAAAC
AAATAGGGGTTCCGCGCACTCGGAGCCTTGATGTGGGCGCTTTTTGCAGCTGTTCGGCTGTGCGCTGGCC
AGACAGTTATGCACAGGCCAGGCGGGTTTTAAGAGTTTTAATAAGTTTTAAAGAGTTTTAGGCGGAAAAA
TCGCCTTTTTTCTCTTTTATATCAGTCACTTACATGTGTGACCGGTTCCCAATGTACGGCTTTGGGTTCC
CAATGTACGGGTTCCGGTTCCCAATGTACGGCTTTGGGTTCCCAATGTACGTGCTATCCACAGGAAAGAA
GCTTTTTCGACCTTTTTCCCCTGCTAGGGCAATTTGCCCTAGCATCTGCTCCGTACATTAGGAACCGGCG
GATGCTTCGCCCTCGATCAGGTTGCGGTAGCGCATGACTAGGATCGGGCCAGCCTGCCCCGCCTCCTCCT
TCAAATCGTACTCCGGCAGGTCATTTGACCCGATCAGCTTGCGCACGGTGAAACAGAACTTCTTGAACTC
TCCGGCGCTGCCACTGCGTTCGTAGATCGTCTTGAACAACCATCTGGCTTCTGCCTTGCCTGCGGCGCGG
CGTGCCAGGCGGTAGAGAAAACGGCCGATGCCGGGATCGATCAAAAAGTAATCGGGGTGAACCGTCAGCA
CGTCCGGGTTCTTGCCTTCTGTGATCTCGCGGTACATCCAATCAGCTAGCTCGATCTCGATGTACTCCGG
CCGCCCGGTTTCGCTCTTTACGATCTTGTAGCGGCTAATCAAGGCTTCACCCTCGGATACCGTCACCAGG
CGGCCGTTCTTGGCCTTCTTCGTACGCTGCATGGCAACGTGCGTGGTGTTTAACCGAATGCAGGTTTCTA
CCAGGTCGTCTTTCTGCTTTCCGCCATCGGCTCGCCGGCAGAACTTGAGTACGTCCGCAACGTGTGGACG
GAACACGCGGCCGGGCTTGTCTCCCTTCCCTTCCCGGTATCGGTTCATGGATTCGGTTAGATGGGAAACC
GCCATCAGTACCAGGTCGTAATCCCACACACTGGCCATGCCGGCCGGCCCTGCGGAAACCTCTACGTGCC
CGTCTGGAAGCTCGTAGCGGATCACCTCGCCAGCTCGTCGGTCACGCTTCGACAGACGGAAAACGGCCAC
GTCCATGATGCTGCGACTATCGCGGGTGCCCACGTCATAGAGCATCGGAACGAAAAAATCTGGTTGCTCG
TCGCCCTTGGGCGGCTTCCTAATCGACGACGCACCGGCTGCCGGCGGTTGCCGGGATTCTTTGCGGATTC
GATCAGCGGCCGCTTGCCACGATTCACCGGGGCGTGCTTCTGCCTCGATGCGTTGCCGCTGGGCGGCCTG
CGCGGCCTTCAACTTCTCCACCAGGTCATCACCCAGCGCCGCGCCGATTTGTACCGGGCCGGATGGTTTG
CGACCGCTCACGCCGATTCCTCGGGCTTGGGGGTTCCAGTGCCATTGCAGGGCCGGCAGACAACCCAGCC
GCTTACGCCTGGCCAACCGCCCGTTCCTCCACACATGGGGCATTCCACGGCGTCGGTGCCTGGTTGTTCT
TGATTTTCCATGCCGCCTCCTTTAGCCGCTAAAATTCATCTACTCATTTATTCATTTGCTCATTTACTCT
GGTAGCTGCGCGATGTATTCAGATAGCAGCTCGGTAATGGTCTTGCCTTGGCGT
